Addgene plasmid #146176: pRSFDuetG-DmXRN1_1-573 (MCSI)_E
Purpose: Bacterial Expression of DmXRN1_1-573
Depositing lab: Elisa Izaurralde. Depositing organization: Max Planck Institute for Developmental Biology.
Backbone
  Vector backbone: Unknown
  Vector type: Bacterial Expression
Growth in bacteria
  Bacterial resistance: Kanamycin, 50 μg/mL
  Growth temperature: 37°C
  Growth strain: DH5alpha
  Copy number: Low Copy
Gene/Insert
  Gene/Insert name: DmXRN1_1-573
  Species: D. melanogaster (fly)
  Entrez Gene: pcm (a.k.a. Dmel_CG3291, CG3291, DmXrn1, Dmel\CG3291, Pcm, XRN1, XRN1/pcm, Xrn1, Xrn1p)
  Cloning method: Unknown
Terms and licenses: Academic/Nonprofit Terms; Industry Terms: Not Available to Industry
Depositor comments: modified vector based on RSFDuet-1 from Novagen Plasmids from this collection were made available to the research community and donated after the lab closed. Please note that the sequence provided by the depositing laboratory may be theoretical/predicted or based on Sanger sequencing results. There may be discrepancies between sequencing results obtained by Addgene and the depositor sequence. If an Addgene verified sequence is not available, please contact before placing your order to request that our lab fully sequence the plasmid.
How to cite: pRSFDuetG-DmXRN1_1-573 (MCSI)_E was a gift from Elisa Izaurralde (Addgene plasmid # 146176 ; http://n2t.net/addgene:146176 ; RRID:Addgene_146176)
