[The description below was written by a language model from this plasmid's Addgene catalogue record and pLannotate feature annotations shown in this document.]
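Description:
pRSFDuetG-DmXRN1_1-573 (MCSI)_E is a bacterial expression plasmid of about 6.2 kb. The catalogue lists its backbone as unknown, but the depositor comments describe it as a modified derivative of the Novagen RSFDuet-1 two-cassette co-expression vector. It replicates from the RSF1030 origin, which is compatible with other common origins and so allows the plasmid to be kept alongside additional plasmids in the same E. coli cell. The record lists it as low copy, and it is selected with kanamycin through an aph(3')-Ia resistance gene. A lacI gene with its own promoter supplies the lac repressor. Short hits annotated as tetracycline-resistance fragments, a second AmpR promoter fragment and a SET1 fragment appear to be incidental sequence matches rather than functional parts.

The vector has two T7 promoter/lac operator units, so expression needs a host that supplies T7 RNA polymerase and is induced with IPTG. In the first cassette (MCSI), a T7 gene 10 ribosome binding site precedes the insert, which encodes residues 1–573 of Drosophila melanogaster XRN1 (pacman, pcm), the N-terminal portion of the major cytoplasmic 5'-3' exoribonuclease of mRNA decay. The annotation tool labels this reading frame by homology to human XRN1, but the catalogue gives the species as fly. The roughly 80 nt between the ribosome binding site and the annotated match may encode a short N-terminal extension or tag, though the record does not state this. The second cassette carries Schistosoma japonicum glutathione S-transferase, which probably accounts for the "G" in the name. It is followed by an S-tag fragment and the T7 terminator, and no partner gene is annotated there. The stated purpose is bacterial production of the XRN1 fragment, and the Duet layout would also permit co-expression with a GST-fused partner.
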