Features (pLannotate 1.2.2; 19 found; start..end, strand, type, name):
      3..27      +  protein_bind   lac operator: The lac repressor binds to the lac operator to inhibit transcription in E. coli. This inhibition can be relieved by adding lactose or isopropyl-β-D-thiogalactopyranoside (IPTG). lac repressor encoded by lacI
     42..64      +  RBS            RBS: efficient ribosome binding site from bacteriophage T7 gene 10 (Olins and Rangwala, 1989)
    143..1861    +  CDS            XRN1 (fragment): XRN1_HUMAN - Also known as SEP1. Experimental evidence at protein level: Swiss-Prot protein existence level 1. Major 5'-3' exoribonuclease involved in mRNA decay. Required for the 5'-3'-processing of the G4 tetraplex-containing DNA and RNA substrates. The kinetic of hydrolysis is faster for G4 RNA tetraplex than for G4 DNA tetraplex and monomeric RNA tetraplex. Binds to RNA and DNA (By similarity). Plays a role in replication-dependent histone mRNA degradation. May act as a tumor suppressor protein in osteogenic sarcoma (OGS). From Homo sapiens (Human).
   1930..1948    +  promoter       T7 promoter: promoter for bacteriophage T7 RNA polymerase
   1949..1973    +  protein_bind   lac operator: The lac repressor binds to the lac operator to inhibit transcription in E. coli. This inhibition can be relieved by adding lactose or isopropyl-β-D-thiogalactopyranoside (IPTG). lac repressor encoded by lacI
   2019..2672    +  CDS            GST26_SCHJA: Experimental evidence at protein level: Swiss-Prot protein existence level 1. GST isoenzymes appear to play a central role in the parasite detoxification system. Other functions are also suspected including a role in increasing the solubility of haematin in the parasite gut. From Schistosoma japonicum (Blood fluke).
   2772..2813    +  CDS            S-Tag (fragment): affinity and epitope tag derived from pancreatic ribonuclease A
   2843..2860    +  CDS            SET1 (fragment): solubility-enhancement tag derived from T7 phage gene 10B
   2868..2915    +  terminator     T7 terminator: transcription terminator for bacteriophage T7 RNA polymerase
   3079..3136    +  promoter       AmpR promoter (fragment): bla
   3145..3960    -  CDS            KanR: aminoglycoside phosphotransferase; aph(3')-Ia; confers resistance to kanamycin in bacteria or G418 (Geneticin®) in eukaryotes
   3961..4052    -  promoter       AmpR promoter: bla
   4068..4817    -  rep_origin     RSF ori: Plasmids containing the RSF 1030 origin of replication can be propagated in E. coli cells that contain additional plasmids with compatible origins.
   4900..4964    -  CDS            TcR (fragment): tetracycline efflux protein; tet; confers resistance to tetracycline
   4979..5000    -  protein_bind   CAP binding site: CAP binding activates transcription in the presence of cAMP. E. coli catabolite activator protein
   5013..6095    -  CDS            lacI: lac repressor; lacI; The lac repressor binds to the lac operator to inhibit transcription in E. coli. This inhibition can be relieved by adding lactose or isopropyl-β-D-thiogalactopyranoside (IPTG).
   6096..6173    -  promoter       lacI promoter: lacI
   6181..6216    -  CDS            TcR (fragment): tetracycline efflux protein; tet; confers resistance to tetracycline
   6219..2       +  promoter       T7 promoter (across the origin): promoter for bacteriophage T7 RNA polymerase
>Addgene plasmid #146176 | pRSFDuetG-DmXRN1_1-573 (MCSI)_E | depositor full sequence | sequence record 288621 | Full Sequence
GGGGAATTGTGAGCGGATAACAATTCCCCTGTAGAAATAATTTTGTTTAACTTTAATAAGGAGATATACC
ATGGGCAGCAGCCATCACCATCATCACCACAGCGCGGGTCTGGAAGTTCTGTTCCAGGGGCCCCAGGATC
TGATGGGCGTTCCCAAGTTCTTTCGCTACATCAGCGAGCGATATCCGTGCCTCAGCGAATTGGCGCGGGA
GCACTGCATACCCGAGTTCGACAATCTGTACTTGGACATGAACGGCATTGTCCACAACTGCTCGCATCCG
GACGACAACAACATACACTTTCACCTGGAGGAGGAGCAGATATTCCAGGAAATCTTCAACTACGTAGACA
AGCTGTTCTACCTGATCAAGCCGCAGCGCCTCTTCTTCCTTTCAGTTGACGGGGTGGCTCCACGGGCCAA
GATGAACCAGCAGCGCAGCCGGCGATTCCGGACGGCGCGCGAGGCGGAGCAGCAGGAGGCCAAGGCGGCC
CAGCGAGGCGAGTTGCGAGAGCACGAGCGCTTCGACAGCAACTGCATTACGCCGGGCACCGAATTCATGG
TGCGTCTGCAGGAGGGACTGCGCGCCTTTCTCAAAACGAAGATTTCGACGGATCCGCTGTGGCAGCGTTG
CACCGTAATCCTAAGTGGCCAGGAGGCGCCCGGCGAGGGCGAGCACAAGATCATGGACTACATTCGGTAC
ATGAAGACGCAGCCGGACTATGATCCCAATACACGACACTGCCTTTACGGCCTGGACGCCGATCTGATCA
TTCTGGGCCTCTGCACCCACGAGCTGCACTTCGTGGTGCTGCGCGAGGAGGTCAAGTTCGGGCGCAACGT
CAAGCGCACCTCGGTGGAGGAGACGCGCTTCTTCCTGCTGCACCTGGGTCTGCTGCGCGAGTACCTCGAG
CTGGAGTTCGACGCCCTGAGAACAGACGAGCACAAATTGGACATTGCGCAGCTTATCGACGACTGGGTGC
TGATGGGCTTTTTGGTCGGCAACGACTTCATTCCCCACCTGCCGTGCCTGCACATTTCATCAAATGCACT
GCCGCTGCTCTACCGCACCTACATCGGCATTTACCCGACCCTCGGCGGCAACATCAACGAGAACGGCAAG
CTCAACCTGCGCCGCTTGCAGATTTTCATATCGGCCCTCACCGAGGTGGAGCTGGATCACTTCAAGGAGC
ACGCCGACGACTTGAAGTACATGAACAACAAATCAGAGGCGTTCGACATGGACGTCGGCGAGATCACCGA
GTCTCAAAACCTCGACTCCGATCTCGGAGCCCTCATCAACAAGAGCATGCTGCTCTACGATGACGACAGC
GAGGAGGACTGCTCCGACGAGAACGCGGTTCTTCTGAAGGAGTTCCAGAACTACAAGCGAAACTTCTACC
GCAACAAGTTCAAGCGTGATCCGAATGATGAACTGATCGAGGAACTGTGCCACCACTACGTCAATGCGCT
GCAGTGGGTGCTCGACTACTACTACCGTGGCGTGCAGTCCTGGGACTGGTACTATCCCTTCCACTACACT
CCATTCATCAGCGACCTCAAGAACATCGAGCAGGTGGAGATCGCCTTCCACATGGGCACGCCCTTTCTGC
CATTCCAGCAGCTTCTGGCGGTACTGCCGGCGGCCAGTGCAAAGCTTCTCCCTGTCGCCTACCACGACCT
CATGCTGCTGCCGACCAGCCCGCTGGCCGAGTTCTATCCACTGGAGTTCGAGAGCGACCTCAATGGCAAG
AAACACGATTGGGAGGCGGTTGTGCTGATACCCTTCATCGATGAGGGTCGGCTGCTGGCCGCTATGCTGC
CATGCGAGGCTCAGCTGTCGCTGGAGGAGCGCGAACGCAACTAGGCGGCCGCATAATGCTTAAGTCGAAC
AGAAAGTAATCGTATTGTACACGGCCGCATAATCGAAATTAATACGACTCACTATAGGGGAATTGTGAGC
GGATAACAATTCCCCATCTTAGTATATTAGTTAAGTATAAGAAGGAGATATACATAATATGTCCCCTATA
CTAGGTTATTGGAAAATTAAGGGCCTTGTGCAACCCACTCGACTTCTTTTGGAATATCTTGAAGAAAAAT
ATGAAGAGCATTTGTATGAGCGCGATGAAGGTGATAAATGGCGAAACAAAAAGTTTGAATTGGGTTTGGA
GTTTCCCAATCTTCCTTATTATATTGATGGTGATGTTAAATTAACACAGTCTATGGCCATCATACGTTAT
ATAGCTGACAAGCACAACATGTTGGGTGGTTGTCCAAAAGAGCGTGCAGAGATTTCAATGCTTGAAGGAG
CGGTTTTGGATATTAGATACGGTGTTTCGAGAATTGCATATAGTAAAGACTTTGAAACTCTCAAAGTTGA
TTTTCTTAGCAAGCTACCTGAAATGCTGAAAATGTTCGAAGATCGTTTATGTCATAAAACATATTTAAAT
GGTGATCATGTAACCCATCCTGACTTCATGTTGTATGACGCTCTTGATGTTGTTTTATACATGGACCCAA
TGTGCCTGGATGCGTTCCCAAAATTAGTTTGTTTTAAAAAACGTATTGAAGCTATCCCACAAATTGATAA
GTACTTGAAATCCAGCAAGTATATAGCATGGCCTTTGCAGGGCTGGCAAGCCACGTTTGGTGGTGGCGAC
CATCCTCCAAAATCGGATCTGGAAGTTCTGTTCCAGGGGCCCCATATGGCAGATCTCAATTGGATATCGG
CCGGCCACGCGATCGCTGACGTCGGTACCCTCGAGTCTGGTAAAGAAACCGCTGCTGCGAAATTTGAACG
CCAGCACATGGACTCGTCTACTAGCGCAGCTTAATTAACCTAGGCTGCTGCCACCGCTGAGCAATAACTA
GCATAACCCCTTGGGGCCTCTAAACGGGTCTTGAGGGGTTTTTTGCTGAAACCTCAGGCATTTGAGAAGC
ACACGGTCACACTGCTTCCGGTAGTCAATAAACCGGTAAACCAGCAATAGACATAAGCGGCTATTTAACG
ACCCTGCCCTGAACCGACGACAAGCTGACGACCGGGTCTCCGCAAGTGGCACTTTTCGGGGAAATGTGCG
CGGAACCCCTATTTGTTTATTTTTCTAAATACATTCAAATATGTATCCGCTCATGAATTAATTCTTAGAA
AAACTCATCGAGCATCAAATGAAACTGCAATTTATTCATATCAGGATTATCAATACCATATTTTTGAAAA
AGCCGTTTCTGTAATGAAGGAGAAAACTCACCGAGGCAGTTCCATAGGATGGCAAGATCCTGGTATCGGT
CTGCGATTCCGACTCGTCCAACATCAATACAACCTATTAATTTCCCCTCGTCAAAAATAAGGTTATCAAG
TGAGAAATCACCATGAGTGACGACTGAATCCGGTGAGAATGGCAAAAGTTTATGCATTTCTTTCCAGACT
TGTTCAACAGGCCAGCCATTACGCTCGTCATCAAAATCACTCGCATCAACCAAACCGTTATTCATTCGTG
ATTGCGCCTGAGCGAGACGAAATACGCGGTCGCTGTTAAAAGGACAATTACAAACAGGAATCGAATGCAA
CCGGCGCAGGAACACTGCCAGCGCATCAACAATATTTTCACCTGAATCAGGATATTCTTCTAATACCTGG
AATGCTGTTTTCCCGGGGATCGCAGTGGTGAGTAACCATGCATCATCAGGAGTACGGATAAAATGCTTGA
TGGTCGGAAGAGGCATAAATTCCGTCAGCCAGTTTAGTCTGACCATCTCATCTGTAACATCATTGGCAAC
GCTACCTTTGCCATGTTTCAGAAACAACTCTGGCGCATCGGGCTTCCCATACAATCGATAGATTGTCGCA
CCTGATTGCCCGACATTATCGCGAGCCCATTTATACCCATATAAATCAGCATCCATGTTGGAATTTAATC
GCGGCCTAGAGCAAGACGTTTCCCGTTGAATATGGCTCATACTCTTCCTTTTTCAATATTATTGAAGCAT
TTATCAGGGTTATTGTCTCATGAGCGGATACATATTTGAATGTATTTAGAAAAATAAACAAATAGGCATG
CAGCGCTCTTCCGCTTCCTCGCTCACTGACTCGCTACGCTCGGTCGTTCGACTGCGGCGAGCGGTGTCAG
CTCACTCAAAAGCGGTAATACGGTTATCCACAGAATCAGGGGATAAAGCCGGAAAGAACATGTGAGCAAA
AAGCAAAGCACCGGAAGAAGCCAACGCCGCAGGCGTTTTTCCATAGGCTCCGCCCCCCTGACGAGCATCA
CAAAAATCGACGCTCAAGCCAGAGGTGGCGAAACCCGACAGGACTATAAAGATACCAGGCGTTTCCCCCT
GGAAGCTCCCTCGTGCGCTCTCCTGTTCCGACCCTGCCGCTTACCGGATACCTGTCCGCCTTTCTCCCTT
CGGGAAGCGTGGCGCTTTCTCATAGCTCACGCTGTTGGTATCTCAGTTCGGTGTAGGTCGTTCGCTCCAA
GCTGGGCTGTGTGCACGAACCCCCCGTTCAGCCCGACCGCTGCGCCTTATCCGGTAACTATCGTCTTGAG
TCCAACCCGGTAAGACACGACTTATCGCCACTGGCAGCAGCCATTGGTAACTGATTTAGAGGACTTTGTC
TTGAAGTTATGCACCTGTTAAGGCTAAACTGAAAGAACAGATTTTGGTGAGTGCGGTCCTCCAACCCACT
TACCTTGGTTCAAAGAGTTGGTAGCTCAGCGAACCTTGAGAAAACCACCGTTGGTAGCGGTGGTTTTTCT
TTATTTATGAGATGATGAATCAATCGGTCTATCAAGTCAACGAACAGCTATTCCGTTACTCTAGATTTCA
GTGCAATTTATCTCTTCAAATGTAGCACCTGAAGTCAGCCCCATACGATATAAGTTGTAATTCTCATGTT
AGTCATGCCCCGCGCCCACCGGAAGGAGCTGACTGGGTTGAAGGCTCTCAAGGGCATCGGTCGAGATCCC
GGTGCCTAATGAGTGAGCTAACTTACATTAATTGCGTTGCGCTCACTGCCCGCTTTCCAGTCGGGAAACC
TGTCGTGCCAGCTGCATTAATGAATCGGCCAACGCGCGGGGAGAGGCGGTTTGCGTATTGGGCGCCAGGG
TGGTTTTTCTTTTCACCAGTGAGACGGGCAACAGCTGATTGCCCTTCACCGCCTGGCCCTGAGAGAGTTG
CAGCAAGCGGTCCACGCTGGTTTGCCCCAGCAGGCGAAAATCCTGTTTGATGGTGGTTAACGGCGGGATA
TAACATGAGCTGTCTTCGGTATCGTCGTATCCCACTACCGAGATGTCCGCACCAACGCGCAGCCCGGACT
CGGTAATGGCGCGCATTGCGCCCAGCGCCATCTGATCGTTGGCAACCAGCATCGCAGTGGGAACGATGCC
CTCATTCAGCATTTGCATGGTTTGTTGAAAACCGGACATGGCACTCCAGTCGCCTTCCCGTTCCGCTATC
GGCTGAATTTGATTGCGAGTGAGATATTTATGCCAGCCAGCCAGACGCAGACGCGCCGAGACAGAACTTA
ATGGGCCCGCTAACAGCGCGATTTGCTGGTGACCCAATGCGACCAGATGCTCCACGCCCAGTCGCGTACC
GTCTTCATGGGAGAAAATAATACTGTTGATGGGTGTCTGGTCAGAGACATCAAGAAATAACGCCGGAACA
TTAGTGCAGGCAGCTTCCACAGCAATGGCATCCTGGTCATCCAGCGGATAGTTAATGATCAGCCCACTGA
CGCGTTGCGCGAGAAGATTGTGCACCGCCGCTTTACAGGCTTCGACGCCGCTTCGTTCTACCATCGACAC
CACCACGCTGGCACCCAGTTGATCGGCGCGAGATTTAATCGCCGCGACAATTTGCGACGGCGCGTGCAGG
GCCAGACTGGAGGTGGCAACGCCAATCAGCAACGACTGTTTGCCCGCCAGTTGTTGTGCCACGCGGTTGG
GAATGTAATTCAGCTCCGCCATCGCCGCTTCCACTTTTTCCCGCGTTTTCGCAGAAACGTGGCTGGCCTG
GTTCACCACGCGGGAAACGGTCTGATAAGAGACACCGGCATACTCTGCGACATCGTATAACGTTACTGGT
TTCACATTCACCACCCTGAATTGACTCTCTTCCGGGCGCTATCATGCCATACCGCGAAAGGTTTTGCGCC
ATTCGATGGTGTCCGGGATCTCGACGCTCTCCCTTATGCGACTCCTGCATTAGGAAATTAATACGACTCA
CTATA
